>Addgene plasmid #176812 | pEE055 | addgene full sequence | sequence record 349675 | Addgene NGS Result
GTTTGCGTATTGGGCGCCAGGGTGGTTTTTCTTTTCACCAGTGAGACGGGCAACAGCTGATTGCCCTTCA
CCGCCTGGCCCTGAGAGAGTTGCAGCAAGCGGTCCACGCTGGTTTGCCCCAGCAGGCGAAAATCCTGTTT
GATGGTGGTTAACGGCGGGATATAACATGAGCTGTCTTCGGTATCGTCGTATCCCACTACCGAGATATCC
GCACCAACGCGCAGCCCGGACTCGGTAATGGCGCGCATTGCGCCCAGCGCCATCTGATCGTTGGCAACCA
GCATCGCAGTGGGAACGATGCCCTCATTCAGCATTTGCATGGTTTGTTGAAAACCGGACATGGCACTCCA
GTCGCCTTCCCGTTCCGCTATCGGCTGAATTTGATTGCGAGTGAGATATTTATGCCAGCCAGCCAGACGC
AGACGCGCCGAGACAGAACTTAATGGGCCCGCTAACAGCGCGATTTGCTGGTGACCCAATGCGACCAGAT
GCTCCACGCCCAGTCGCGTACCGTCTTCATGGGAGAAAATAATACTGTTGATGGGTGTCTGGTCAGAGAC
ATCAAGAAATAACGCCGGAACATTAGTGCAGGCAGCTTCCACAGCAATGGCATCCTGGTCATCCAGCGGA
TAGTTAATGATCAGCCCACTGACGCGTTGCGCGAGAAGATTGTGCACCGCCGCTTTACAGGCTTCGACGC
CGCTTCGTTCTACCATCGACACCACCACGCTGGCACCCAGTTGATCGGCGCGAGATTTAATCGCCGCGAC
AATTTGCGACGGCGCGTGCAGGGCCAGACTGGAGGTGGCAACGCCAATCAGCAACGACTGTTTGCCCGCC
AGTTGTTGTGCCACGCGGTTGGGAATGTAATTCAGCTCCGCCATCGCCGCTTCCACTTTTTCCCGCGTTT
TCGCAGAAACGTGGCTGGCCTGGTTCACCACGCGGGAAACGGTCTGATAAGAGACACCGGCATACTCTGC
GACATCGTATAACGTTACTGGTTTCACATTCACCACCCTGAATTGACTCTCTTCCGGGCGCTATCATGCC
ATACCGCGAAAGGTTTTGCGCCATTCGATGGTGTCCGGGATCTCGACGCTCTCCCTTATGCGACTCCTGC
ATTAGGAAGCAGCCCAGTAGTAGGTTGAGGCCGTTGAGCACCGCCGCCGCAAGGAATGGTGCATGCAAGG
AGATGGCGCCCAACAGTCCCCCGGCCACGGGGCCTGCCACCATACCCACGCCGAAACAAGCGCTCATGAG
CCCGAAGTGGCGAGCCCGATCTTCCCCATCGGTGATGTCGGCGATATAGGCGCCAGCAACCGCACCTGTG
GCGCCGGTGATGCCGGCCACGATGCGTCCGGCGTAGAGGATCGAGATCTCGATCCCGCGAAATTAATACG
ACTCACTATAGGGGAATTGTGAGCGGATAACAATTCCCCTCTAGAAATAATTTTGTTTAACTTTAAGAAG
GAGATATACATATGTCCAACCCGTACGAACGCGGCCCGGCACCAACCGAATCTTCCGTTACCGCGGTGCG
CGGTTATTTCGACACCGATACTGACACCGTTTCGTCTCTGGTTTCCGGTTTCGGCGGGGGTACGATTTAC
TATCCGACTGACACTAGTGAAGGTACTTTCGGCGGCGTGGTGATCGCGCCGGGCTACACCGCTTCACAGT
CATCTATGGCATGGATGGGCCACCGTATTGCGTCTCAGGGCTTCGTTGTATTTACTATCGATACGATTAC
GCGTTATGATCAGCCGGATTCACGTGGTCGTCAGATCGAAGCAGCTCTGGACTACCTGGTGGAAGATTCT
GATGTAGCCGACCGTGTTGACGGCAACCGCCTGGCCGTTATGGGTCACTCTATGGGTGGTGGTGGCACCC
TGGCTGCAGCCGAAAACCGCCCGGAACTGCGTGCAGCTATCCCGCTGACCCCGTGGCACCTGCAGAAGAA
TTGGTCTGATGTTGAAGTGCCGACGATGATTATCGGCGCTGAAAATGATACCGTGGCGAGCGTACGTACC
CATTCCATCCCGTTTTACGAATCTCTGGATGAAGATCTGGAACGCGCGTACTTGGAACTGGATGGTGCTT
CCCATTTCGCTCCGAACATTTCTAACACCGTTATCGCAAAATATAGCATCTCCTGGCTGAAACGTTTCGT
TGATGAAGATGAACGTTACGAACAATTCCTGTGTCCGCCGCCGGACACTGGGCTGTTTTCAGACTTCTCC
GATTACCGCGACTCTTGCCCACATACCACCCTCGAGCACCACCACCACCACCACTGAGATCCGGCTGCTA
ACAAAGCCCGAAAGGAAGCTGAGTTGGCTGCTGCCACCGCTGAGCAATAACTAGCATAACCCCTTGGGGC
CTCTAAACGGGTCTTGAGGGGTTTTTTGCTGAAAGGAGGAACTATATCCGGATTGGCGAATGGG
[124 nt withheld, positions 2445-2568]
C
[91 nt withheld, positions 2570-2660]
A
[49 nt withheld, positions 2662-2710]
CCTTTGACGTTGGAGTCCACGTTCTTT
[37 nt withheld, positions 2738-2774]
ACCCTATCTCGGTCTATTCTTTTGATTTATAAGGGATTTTGCCGATTTCGGCCTATTGGTTAAAAAATGA
GCTGATTTAACAAAAATTTAACGCGAATTTTAACAAAATATTAACGCTTACAATTTAGGTGGCACTTTTC
GGGGAAATGTGCGCGGAACCCCTATTTGTTTATTTTTCTAAATACATTCAAATATGTATCCGCTCATGAG
ACAATAACCCTGATAAATGCTTCAATAATATTGAAAAAGGAAGAGTATGAGTATTCAACATTTCCGTGTC
GCCCTTATTCCCTTTTTTGCGGCATTTTGCCTTCCTGTTTTTGCTCACCCAGAAACGCTGGTGAAAGTAA
AAGATGCTGAAGATCAGTTGGGTGCACGAGTGGGTTACATCGAACTGGATCTCAACAGCGGTAAGATCCT
TGAGAGTTTTCGCCCCGAAGAACGTTTTCCAATGATGAGCACTTTTAAAGTTCTGCTATGTGGCGCGGTA
TTATCCCGTATTGACGCCGGGCAAGAGCAACTCGGTCGCCGCATACACTATTCTCAGAATGACTTGGTTG
AGTACTCACCAGTCACAGAAAAGCATCTTACGGATGGCATGACAGTAAGAGAATTATGCAGTGCTGCCAT
AACCATGAGTGATAACACTGCGGCCAACTTACTTCTGACAACGATCGGAGGACCGAAGGAGCTAACCGCT
TTTTTGCACAACATGGGGGATCATGTAACTCGCCTTGATCGTTGGGAACCGGAGCTGAATGAAGCCATAC
CAAACGACGAGCGTGACACCACGATGCCTGCAGCAATGGCAACAACGTTGCGCAAACTATTAACTGGCGA
ACTACTTACTCTAGCTTCCCGGCAACAATTAATAGACTGGATGGAGGCGGATAAAGTTGCAGGACCACTT
CTGCGCTCGGCCCTTCCGGCTGGCTGGTTTATTGCTGATAAATCTGGAGCCGGTGAGCGTGGGTCTCGCG
GTATCATTGCAGCACTGGGGCCAGATGGTAAGCCCTCCCGTATCGTAGTTATCTACACGACGGGGAGTCA
GGCAACTATGGATGAACGAAATAGACAGATCGCTGAGATAGGTGCCTCACTGATTAAGCATTGGTAACTG
TCAGACCAAGTTTACTCATATATACTTTAGATTGATTTAAAACTTCATTTTTAATTTAAAAGGATCTAGG
TGAAGATCCTTTTTGATAATCTCATGACCAAAATCCCTTAACGTGAGTTTTCGTTCCACTGAGCGTCAGA
CCCCGTAGAAAAGATCAAAGGATCTTCTTGAGATCCTTTTTTTCTGCGCGTAATCTGCTGCTTGCAAACA
AAAAAACCACCGCTACCAGCGGTGGTTTGTTTGCCGGATCAAGAGCTACCAACTCTTTTTCCGAAGGTAA
CTGGCTTCAGCAGAGCGCAGATACCAAATACTGTCCTTCTAGTGTAGCCGTAGTTAGGCCACCACTTCAA
GAACTCTGTAGCACCGCCTACATACCTCGCTCTGCTAATCCTGTTACCAGTGGCTGCTGCCAGTGGCGAT
AAGTCGTGTCTTACCGGGTTGGACTCAAGACGATAGTTACCGGATAAGGCGCAGCGGTCGGGCTGAACGG
GGGGTTCGTGCACACAGCCCAGCTTGGAGCGAACGACCTACACCGAACTGAGATACCTACAGCGTGAGCT
ATGAGAAAGCGCCACGCTTCCCGAAGGGAGAAAGGCGGACAGGTATCCGGTAAGCGGCAGGGTCGGAACA
GGAGAGCGCACGAGGGAGCTTCCAGGGGGAAACGCCTGGTATCTTTATAGTCCTGTCGGGTTTCGCCACC
TCTGACTTGAGCGTCGATTTTTGTGATGCTCGTCAGGGGGGCGGAGCCTATGGAAAAACGCCAGCAACGC
GGCCTTTTTACGGTTCCTGGCCTTTTGCTGGCCTTTTGCTCACATGTTCTTTCCTGCGTTATCCCCTGAT
TCTGTGGATAACCGTATTACCGCCTTTGAGTGAGCTGATACCGCTCGCCGCAGCCGAACGACCGAGCGCA
GCGAGTCAGTGAGCGAGGAAGCGGAAGAGCGCCTGATGCGGTATTTTCTCCTTACGCATCTGTGCGGTAT
TTCACACCGCAATGGTGCACTCTCAGTACAATCTGCTCTGATGCCGCATAGTTAAGCCAGTATACACTCC
GCTATCGCTACGTGACTGGGTCATGGCTGCGCCCCGACACCCGCCAACACCCGCTGACGCGCCCTGACGG
GCTTGTCTGCTCCCGGCATCCGCTTACAGACAAGCTGTGACCGTCTCCGGGAGCTGCATGTGTCAGAGGT
TTTCACCGTCATCACCGAAACGCGCGAGGCAGCTGCGGTAAAGCTCATCAGCGTGGTCGTGAAGCGATTC
ACAGATGTCTGCCTGTTCATCCGCGTCCAGCTCGTTGAGTTTCTCCAGAAGCGTTAATGTCTGGCTTCTG
ATAAAGCGGGCCATGTTAAGGGCGGTTTTTTCCTGTTTGGTCACTGATGCCTCCGTGTAAGGGGGATTTC
TGTTCATGGGGGTAATGATACCGATGAAACGAGAGAGGATGCTCACGATACGGGTTACTGATGATGAACA
TGCCCGGTTACTGGAACGTTGTGAGGGTAAACAACTGGCGGTATGGATGCGGCGGGACCAGAGAAAAATC
ACTCAGGGTCAATGCCAGCGCTTCGTTAATACAGATGTAGGTGTTCCACAGGGTAGCCAGCAGCATCCTG
CGATGCAGATCCGGAACATAATGGTGCAGGGCGCTGACTTCCGCGTTTCCAGACTTTACGAAACACGGAA
ACCGAAGACCATTCATGTTGTTGCTCAGGTCGCAGACGTTTTGCAGCAGCAGTCGCTTCACGTTCGCTCG
CGTATCGGTGATTCATTCTGCTAACCAGTAAGGCAACCCCGCCAGCCTAGCCGGGTCCTCAACGACAGGA
GCACGATCATGCGCACCCGTGGGGCCGCCATGCCGGCGATAATGGCCTGCTTCTCGCCGAAACGTTTGGT
GGCGGGACCAGTGACGAAGGCTTGAGCGAGGGCGTGCAAGATTCCGAATACCGCAAGCGACAGGCCGATC
ATCGTCGCGCTCCAGCGAAAGCGGTCCTCGCCGAAAATGACCCAGAGCGCTGCCGGCACCTGTCCTACGA
GTTGCATGATAAAGAAGACAGTCATAAGTGCGGCGACGATAGTCATGCCCCGCGCCCACCGGAAGGAGCT
GACTGGGTTGAAGGCTCTCAAGGGCATCGGTCGAGATCCCGGTGCCTAATGAGTGAGCTAACTTACATTA
ATTGCGTTGCGCTCACTGCCCGCTTTCCAGTCGGGAAACCTGTCGTGCCAGCTGCATTAATGAATCGGCC
AACGCGCGGGGAGAGGCG
Features (pLannotate 1.2.2; 19 found; start..end, strand, type, name):
   1008..1085    -  promoter       lacI promoter: lacI
   1093..1372    -  CDS            TcR (fragment): tetracycline efflux protein; tet; confers resistance to tetracycline
   1394..1412    +  promoter       T7 promoter: promoter for bacteriophage T7 RNA polymerase
   1413..1437    +  protein_bind   lac operator: The lac repressor binds to the lac operator to inhibit transcription in E. coli. This inhibition can be relieved by adding lactose or isopropyl-β-D-thiogalactopyranoside (IPTG). lac repressor encoded by lacI
   1452..1474    +  RBS            RBS: efficient ribosome binding site from bacteriophage T7 gene 10 (Olins and Rangwala, 1989)
   1485..2237    +  CDS            PETH_UNKP (fragment): Experimental evidence at protein level: Swiss-Prot protein existence level 1. Cutinase that degrades cutin fibers prepared from tomato peels and hydrolyzes various fatty acid monoesters with acyl chain lengths of 2 to 18, with a preference for short-chain substrates (C4 substrate at most). Cannot hydrolyze olive oil (PubMed:22194294). Is also able to degrade polyethylene terephthalate (PET), the most abundant polyester plastic in the world (PubMed:22194294, PubMed:32269349). Can also depolymerize poly(epsilon-caprolactone) (PCL), a synthetic aliphatic biodegradable polyester (PubMed:22194294).
   2277..2294    +  CDS            9xHis (fragment): 9xHis affinity tag
   2304..2353    +  CDS            SET1 (fragment): solubility-enhancement tag derived from T7 phage gene 10B
   2361..2408    +  terminator     T7 terminator: transcription terminator for bacteriophage T7 RNA polymerase
   2445..2873    +  rep_origin     f1 ori (sequence partly withheld): f1 bacteriophage origin of replication; arrow indicates direction of (+) strand synthesis
   2926..3030    +  promoter       AmpR promoter: bla
   3031..3891    +  CDS            AmpR: β-lactamase; bla; confers resistance to ampicillin, carbenicillin, and related antibiotics
   4062..4650    +  rep_origin     ori: high-copy-number ColE1/pMB1/pBR322/pUC origin of replication
   4836..4975    -  misc_feature   bom: basis of mobility region from pBR322
   5077..5268    -  CDS            rop: Rop protein, which maintains plasmids at low copy number; rop
   5285..5665    +  CDS            YPB1_ECOLX: Protein predicted: Swiss-Prot protein existence level 4. From Escherichia coli.
   5737..6028    -  CDS            TcR (fragment): tetracycline efflux protein; tet; confers resistance to tetracycline
   6043..6064    -  protein_bind   CAP binding site: CAP binding activates transcription in the presence of cAMP. E. coli catabolite activator protein
   6077..1007    -  CDS            lacI (across the origin): lac repressor; lacI; The lac repressor binds to the lac operator to inhibit transcription in E. coli. This inhibition can be relieved by adding lactose or isopropyl-β-D-thiogalactopyranoside (IPTG).
