[The description below was written by a language model from this plasmid's Addgene catalogue record and pLannotate feature annotations shown in this document.]
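Description:
pEE055 is a bacterial expression plasmid built on the pET21b(+) backbone that carries a codon-optimized gene for a putative thermophilic poly(ethylene terephthalate) (PET) hydrolase from Marinactinospora thermotolerans, designated "606" by the depositors. The 786 bp insert was cloned between the NdeI and XhoI sites. This places it downstream of the T7 promoter, a lac operator and the strong T7 gene 10 ribosome binding site, and in frame with the backbone's C-terminal 6xHis tag, ahead of the T7 terminator. Automated annotation matches the coding region to a known cutinase with PET-degrading activity, which fits the enzyme family. It labels the histidine tract as a partial 9xHis tag, which corresponds to the 6xHis tag in the catalogue entry. A short "SET1" fragment called just before the terminator, along with the tetracycline resistance fragments, appears to be residual backbone sequence rather than functional elements.

The plasmid encodes lacI under its own promoter, so the lac repressor holds the T7lac promoter off until an inducer such as IPTG is added. Expression also requires a host that supplies T7 RNA polymerase. Selection is by ampicillin through the β-lactamase gene. Replication relies on a pBR322-type origin accompanied by the bom region and rop; the record lists the plasmid as high copy, although rop normally moderates copy number. An f1 origin is also present, which would allow single-stranded DNA production.

The construct is intended for recombinant production and His-tag affinity purification of this candidate enzyme. It was made as part of a survey of natural sequence diversity for thermotolerant PET hydrolase scaffolds.
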