Addgene plasmid #176812: pEE055
Purpose: Encodes codon optimized putative thermophilic PET hydrolase enzyme for bacterial expression
Depositing lab: Gregg Beckham. Depositing organization: National Laboratory of the Rockies (NLR). Publication: Sourcing thermotolerant poly(ethylene terephthalate) hydrolase scaffolds from natural diversity. Erickson E, Gado JE, Avilan L, Bratti F, Brizendine RK, Cox PA, Gill R, Graham R, Kim DJ, Konig G, Michener WE, Poudel S, Ramirez KJ, Shakespeare TJ, Zahn M, Boyd ES, Payne CM, DuBois JL, Pickford AR, Beckham GT, McGeehan JE. Nat Commun. 2022 Dec 21;13(1):7850. doi: 10.1038/s41467-022-35237-x. PubMed 36543766.
Backbone
  Vector backbone: pET21b(+)
  Backbone manufacturer: EMD Biosciences
  Backbone size w/o insert (bp): 5366
  Vector type: Bacterial Expression
Growth in bacteria
  Bacterial resistance: Ampicillin, 100 μg/mL
  Growth temperature: 37°C
  Growth strain: DH5alpha
  Copy number: High Copy
Gene/Insert
  Gene/Insert name: 606 (alt name: Marinactinospora thermotolerans WP_078759821.1)
  Species: Marinactinospora thermotolerans
  Insert size (bp): 786
  Promoter: T7
  Tag / fusion protein: 6xHis (C terminal on backbone)
  Cloning method: Restriction Enzyme; 5′ cloning site NdeI (unknown if destroyed); 3′ cloning site XhoI (unknown if destroyed)
  Sequencing primers: 5′ T7 For; 3′ T7 Rev
Terms and licenses: Academic/Nonprofit Terms; Industry Terms: Not Available to Industry
Depositor comments: Accession Number WP_078759821.1
How to cite: pEE055 was a gift from Gregg Beckham (Addgene plasmid # 176812 ; http://n2t.net/addgene:176812 ; RRID:Addgene_176812)
