>Addgene plasmid #176812 | pEE055 | depositor partial sequence | sequence record 342679 | Insert (including NdeI and XhoI sites)
CATATGTCCAACCCGTACGAACGCGGCCCGGCACCAACCGAATCTTCCGTTACCGCGGTGCGCGGTTATT
TCGACACCGATACTGACACCGTTTCGTCTCTGGTTTCCGGTTTCGGCGGGGGTACGATTTACTATCCGAC
TGACACTAGTGAAGGTACTTTCGGCGGCGTGGTGATCGCGCCGGGCTACACCGCTTCACAGTCATCTATG
GCATGGATGGGCCACCGTATTGCGTCTCAGGGCTTCGTTGTATTTACTATCGATACGATTACGCGTTATG
ATCAGCCGGATTCACGTGGTCGTCAGATCGAAGCAGCTCTGGACTACCTGGTGGAAGATTCTGATGTAGC
CGACCGTGTTGACGGCAACCGCCTGGCCGTTATGGGTCACTCTATGGGTGGTGGTGGCACCCTGGCTGCA
GCCGAAAACCGCCCGGAACTGCGTGCAGCTATCCCGCTGACCCCGTGGCACCTGCAGAAGAATTGGTCTG
ATGTTGAAGTGCCGACGATGATTATCGGCGCTGAAAATGATACCGTGGCGAGCGTACGTACCCATTCCAT
CCCGTTTTACGAATCTCTGGATGAAGATCTGGAACGCGCGTACTTGGAACTGGATGGTGCTTCCCATTTC
GCTCCGAACATTTCTAACACCGTTATCGCAAAATATAGCATCTCCTGGCTGAAACGTTTCGTTGATGAAG
ATGAACGTTACGAACAATTCCTGTGTCCGCCGCCGGACACTGGGCTGTTTTCAGACTTCTCCGATTACCG
CGACTCTTGCCCACATACCACCCTCGAG
